Addgene plasmid #220751: pAD-IRP
Purpose: Plasmid expresses the rabbit Iron Regulatory Protein fused to the Gal 4 Activation Domain.
Depositing lab: Marvin Wickens. Depositing organization: University of Wisconsin, Madison. Publication: Analyzing mRNA-protein complexes using a yeast three-hybrid system. Bernstein DS, Buter N, Stumpf C, Wickens M. Methods. 2002 Feb;26(2):123-41. doi: 10.1016/S1046-2023(02)00015-4. PubMed 12054889.
Backbone
  Vector backbone: pACTII
  Total vector size (bp): 7800
  Vector type: Yeast Expression
  Selectable markers: URA3
Growth in bacteria
  Bacterial resistance: Ampicillin, 100 μg/mL
  Growth temperature: 37°C
  Growth strain: DH5alpha
  Copy number: High Copy
Gene/Insert
  Gene/Insert name: Iron Regulatory Protein
  GenBank ID: M95815.1
  Entrez Gene: ACO1 (a.k.a. FRP)
  Cloning method: Unknown
  Sequencing primers: 5′ ctgcaggtcgactctagaggatcgGAAttCCCCC AtAtCCAACttCCAAtttAAtC
Terms and licenses: Academic/Nonprofit Terms; Industry Terms: Not Available to Industry
Depositor comments: This plasmid was used as a positive control in the cited paper. I did not sequence it, but have provided the unpublished information about the Yeast Three Hybrid plasmids for the Wickens web site for further reference.
How to cite: pAD-IRP was a gift from Marvin Wickens (Addgene plasmid # 220751 ; http://n2t.net/addgene:220751 ; RRID:Addgene_220751)
