[The description below was written by a language model from this plasmid's Addgene catalogue record and pLannotate feature annotations shown in this document.]
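Description:
pAD-IRP is a yeast expression plasmid built on the pACTII backbone that produces rabbit Iron Regulatory Protein (IRP; ACO1, the cytoplasmic aconitase that also binds iron-responsive RNA elements) as a fusion to the Gal4 transcriptional activation domain. In the sequenced record, the fusion is driven by the S. cerevisiae ADH1 promoter and reads, in order, through an SV40 nuclear localization signal, the GAL4 activation domain, an HA epitope tag and the ACO1 coding sequence, ending at the ADH1 terminator. The NLS directs the hybrid protein to the nucleus, and the HA tag allows its detection. A cluster of six loxP sites lies just beyond the terminator; pACT-family vectors carry loxP as a remnant of their Cre-mediated excision from a phage library vector, though the record does not explain why the site is repeated here.

The plasmid shuttles between hosts. A 2μ origin supports episomal maintenance in yeast, while a high-copy ColE1/pUC-type origin and the AmpR β-lactamase gene allow propagation and ampicillin selection in E. coli. The two parts of the record disagree in two places. The catalogue lists URA3 as the yeast selectable marker, but the annotated sequence contains a LEU2 promoter and coding sequence and no URA3. The catalogue also gives a vector size of 7,800 bp, whereas the full sequencing result is 11,175 nt, which may mean the listed figure excludes the insert.

The depositor describes the plasmid as the positive control in a yeast three-hybrid system for analysing RNA–protein interactions. In such assays, the activation-domain fusion activates a reporter when it binds a hybrid bait RNA, which for IRP would carry an iron-responsive element. The depositor notes that they did not sequence the plasmid themselves.
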