Features (pLannotate 1.2.2; 23 found; start..end, strand, type, name):
    239..1581    +  rep_origin     2μ ori: yeast 2μ plasmid origin of replication
   1735..2094    -  CDS            RAF1 (fragment): RAF_YEAST - Experimental evidence at transcript level: Swiss-Prot protein existence level 2. Antagonizes transcriptional repression of recombinase FLP by REP1-REP2. May play a role in plasmid partitioning. From Saccharomyces cerevisiae (strain ATCC 204508 / S288c) (Baker's yeast).
   2058..2463    +  promoter       LEU2 promoter: S. cerevisiae LEU2
   2464..3555    +  CDS            LEU2: LEU3_YEAST - Experimental evidence at protein level: Swiss-Prot protein existence level 1. Catalyzes the oxidation of 3-carboxy-2-hydroxy-4- methylpentanoate (3-isopropylmalate) to 3-carboxy-4-methyl-2- oxopentanoate. The product decarboxylates to 4-methyl-2 oxopentanoate. From Saccharomyces cerevisiae (strain ATCC 204508 / S288c) (Baker's yeast).
   3920..4042    -  CDS            NFS1 (fragment): NFS1_YEAST - Also known as SPL1 From Saccharomyces cerevisiae (strain ATCC 204508 / S288c) (Baker's yeast).
   4067..4100    -  protein_bind   loxP: Cre-mediated recombination occurs in the 8-bp core sequence (GCATACAT). Cre recombinase
   4178..4211    -  protein_bind   loxP: Cre-mediated recombination occurs in the 8-bp core sequence (GCATACAT). Cre recombinase
   4255..4288    -  protein_bind   loxP: Cre-mediated recombination occurs in the 8-bp core sequence (GCATACAT). Cre recombinase
   4366..4399    -  protein_bind   loxP: Cre-mediated recombination occurs in the 8-bp core sequence (GCATACAT). Cre recombinase
   4443..4476    -  protein_bind   loxP: Cre-mediated recombination occurs in the 8-bp core sequence (GCATACAT). Cre recombinase
   4554..4587    -  protein_bind   loxP: Cre-mediated recombination occurs in the 8-bp core sequence (GCATACAT). Cre recombinase
   4608..4795    -  terminator     ADH1 terminator: S. cerevisiae ADH1; transcription terminator for the S. cerevisiae alcohol dehydrogenase 1 (ADH1) gene
   4799..4933    -  CDS            ADH1 (fragment): ADH1_YEAST - Also known as ADC1. Experimental evidence at protein level: Swiss-Prot protein existence level 1. This isozyme preferentially catalyzes the conversion of primary unbranched alcohols to their corresponding aldehydes. Also shows activity toward secondary alcohols. From Saccharomyces cerevisiae (strain ATCC 204508 / S288c) (Baker's yeast).
   5411..8077    -  CDS            ACO1: ACOC_RABIT - Also known as FRP, IREB1, IREBP. Experimental evidence at protein level: Swiss-Prot protein existence level 1. Catalyzes the isomerization of citrate to isocitrate via cis- aconitate. From Oryctolagus cuniculus (Rabbit).
   8099..8125    -  CDS            3xHA (fragment): three tandem HA epitope tags
   8138..8479    -  CDS            GAL4 activation domain: activation domain of the GAL4 transcriptional activator; Saccharomyces cerevisiae GAL4 (truncated)
   8496..8515    -  CDS            SV40 NLS (fragment): nuclear localization signal of SV40 (simian virus 40) large T antigen
   8561..8957    -  promoter       ADH1 promoter: S. cerevisiae ADH1; promoter for alcohol dehydrogenase 1
   8957..8997    +  CDS            rop (fragment): Rop protein, which maintains plasmids at low copy number; rop
   9099..9239    +  misc_feature   bom: basis of mobility region from pBR322
   9425..10013   -  rep_origin     ori: high-copy-number ColE1/pMB1/pBR322/pUC origin of replication
  10184..11044   -  CDS            AmpR: β-lactamase; bla; confers resistance to ampicillin, carbenicillin, and related antibiotics
  11045..11149   -  promoter       AmpR promoter: bla
>Addgene plasmid #220751 | pAD-IRP | addgene full sequence | sequence record 437373 | Addgene NGS Result
AGCTTTGAAGAAAAATGCGCCTTATTCAATCTTTGCTATAAAAAATGGCCCAAAATCTCACATTGGAAGA
CATTTGATGACCTCATTTCTTTCAATGAAGGGCCTAACGGAGTTGACTAATGTTGTGGGAAATTGGAGCG
ATAAGCGTGCTTCTGCCGTGGCCAGGACAACGTATACTCATCAGATAACAGCAATACCTGATCACTACTT
CGCACTAGTTTCTCGGTACTATGCATATGATCCAATATCAAAGGAAATGATAGCATTGAAGGATGAGACT
AATCCAATTGAGGAGTGGCAGCATATAGAACAGCTAAAGGGTAGTGCTGAAGGAAGCATACGATACCCCG
CATGGAATGGGATAATATCACAGGAGGTACTAGACTACCTTTCATCCTACATAAATAGACGCATATAAGT
ACGCATTTAAGCATAAACACGCACTATGCCGTTCTTCTCATGTATATATATATACAGGCAACACGCAGAT
ATAGGTGCGACGTGAACAGTGAGCTGTATGTGCGCAGCTCGCGTTGCATTTTCGGAAGCGCTCGTTTTCG
GAAACGCTTTGAAGTTCCTATTCCGAAGTTCCTATTCTCTAGAAAGTATAGGAACTTCAGAGCGCTTTTG
AAAACCAAAAGCGCTCTGAAGACGCACTTTCAAAAAACCAAAAACGCACCGGACTGTAACGAGCTACTAA
AATATTGCGAATACCGCTTCCACAAACATTGCTCAAAAGTATCTCTTTGCTATATATCTCTGTGCTATAT
CCCTATATAACCTACCCATCCACCTTTCGCTCCTTGAACTTGCATCTAAACTCGACCTCTACATTTTTTA
TGTTTATCTCTAGTATTACTCTTTAGACAAAAAAATTGTAGTAAGAACTATTCATAGAGTGAATCGAAAA
CAATACGAAAATGTAAACATTTCCTATACGTAGTATATAGAGACAAAATAGAAGAAACCGTTCATAATTT
TCTGACCAATGAAGAATCATCAACGCTATCACTTTCTGTTCACAAAGTATGCGCAATCCACATCGGTATA
GAATATAATCGGGGATGCCTTTATCTTGAAAAAATGCACCCGCAGCTTCGCTAGTAATCAGTAAACGCGG
GAAGTGGAGTCAGGCTTTTTTTATGGAAGAGAAAATAGACACCAAAGTAGCCTTCTTCTAACCTTAACGG
ACCTACAGTGCAAAAAGTTATCAAGAGACTGCATTATAGAGCGCACAAAGGAGAAAAAAAGTAATCTAAG
ATGCTTTGTTAGAAAAATAGCGCTCTCGGGATGCATTTTTGTAGAACAAAAAAGAAGTATAGATTCTTTG
TTGGTAAAATAGCGCTCTCGCGTTGCATTTCTGTTCTGTAAAAATGCAGCTCAGATTCTTTGTTTGAAAA
ATTAGCGCTCTCGCGTTGCATTTTTGTTTTACAAAAATGAAGCACAGATTCTTCGTTGGTAAAATAGCGC
TTTCGCGTTGCATTTCTGTTCTGTAAAAATGCAGCTCAGATTCTTTGTTTGAAAAATTAGCGCTCTCGCG
TTGCATTTTTGTTCTACAAAATGAAGCACAGATGCTTCGTTAACAAAGATATGCTATTGAAGTGCAAGAT
GGAAACGCAGAAAATGAACCGGGGATGCGACGTGCAAGATTACCTATGCAATAGATGCAATAGTTTCTCC
AGGAACCGAAATACATACATTGTCTTCCGTAAAGCGCTAGACTATATATTATTATACAGGTTCAAATATA
CTATCTGTTTCAGGGAAAACTCCCAGGTTCGGATGTTCAAAATTCAATGATGGGTAACAAGTACGATCGT
AAATCTGTAAAACAGTTTGTCGGATATTAGGCTGTATCTCCTCAAAGCGTATTCGAATATCATTGAGAAG
CTGCAGCGTCACATCGGATAATAATGATGGCAGCCATTGTAGAAGTGCCTTTTGCATTTCTAGTCTCTTT
CTCGGTCTAGCTAGTTTTACTACATCGCGAAGATAGAATCTTAGATCACACTGCCTTTGCTGAGCTGGAT
CAATAGAGTAACAAAAGAGTGGTAAGGAACTGTGGGAATACTCAGGTATCGTAAGATGCAAGAGTTCGAA
TCTCTTAGCAACCATTATTTTTTTCCTCAACATAACGAGAACACACAGGGGCGCTATCGCACAGAATCAA
ATTCGATGACTGGAAATTTTTTGTTAATTTCAGAGGTCGCCTGACGCATATACCTTTTTCAACTGAAAAA
TTGGGAGAAAAAGGAAAGGTGAGAGCGCCGGAACCGGCTTTTCATATAGAATAGAGAAGCGTTCATGACT
AAATGCTTGCATCACAATACTTGAAGTTGACAATATTATTTAAGGACCTATTGTTTTTTCCAATAGGTGG
TTAGCAATCGTCTTACTTTCTAACTTTTCTTACCTTTTACATTTCAGCAATATATATATATATTTCAAGG
ATATACCATTCTAATGTCTGCCCCTAAGAAGATCGTCGTTTTGCCAGGTGACCACGTTGGTCAAGAAATC
ACAGCCGAAGCCATTAAGGTTCTTAAAGCTATTTCTGATGTTCGTTCCAATGTCAAGTTCGATTTCGAAA
ATCATTTAATTGGTGGTGCTGCTATCGATGCTACAGGTGTTCCACTTCCAGATGAGGCGCTGGAAGCCTC
CAAGAAGGCTGATGCCGTTTTGTTAGGTGCTGTGGGTGGTCCTAAATGGGGTACAGGTAGTGTTAGACCT
GAACAAGGTTTACTAAAAATCCGTAAAGAACTTCAATTGTACGCCAACTTAAGACCATGTAACTTTGCAT
CCGACTCTCTTTTAGACTTATCTCCAATCAAGCCACAATTTGCTAAAGGTACTGACTTCGTTGTTGTCAG
AGAATTAGTGGGAGGTATTTACTTTGGTAAGAGAAAGGAAGACGATGGTGATGGTGTCGCTTGGGATAGT
GAACAATACACCGTTCCAGAAGTGCAAAGAATCACAAGAATGGCCGCTTTCATGGCCCTACAACATGAGC
CACCATTGCCTATTTGGTCCTTGGATAAAGCTAATGTTTTGGCCTCTTCAAGATTATGGAGAAAAACTGT
GGAGGAAACCATCAAGAACGAATTTCCTACATTGAAGGTTCAACATCAATTGATTGATTCTGCCGCCATG
ATCCTAGTTAAGAACCCAACCCACCTAAATGGTATTATAATCACCAGCAACATGTTTGGTGATATCATCT
CCGATGAAGCCTCCGTTATCCCAGGTTCCTTGGGTTTGTTGCCATCTGCGTCCTTGGCCTCTTTGCCAGA
CAAGAACACCGCATTTGGTTTGTACGAACCATGCCACGGTTCTGCTCCAGATTTGCCAAAGAATAAGGTC
AACCCTATCGCCACTATCTTGTCTGCTGCAATGATGTTGAAATTGTCATTGAACTTGCCTGAAGAAGGTA
AGGCCATTGAAGATGCAGTTAAAAAGGTTTTGGATGCAGGTATCAGAACTGGTGATTTAGGTGGTTCCAA
CAGTACCACCGAAGTCGGTGATGCTGTCGCCGAAGAAGTTAAGAAAATCCTTGCTTAAAAAGATTCTCTT
TTTTTATGATATTTGTACATAAACTTTATAAATGAAATTCATAATAGAAACGACACGAAATTACAAAATG
GAATATGTTCATAGGGTAGACGAAACTATATACGCAATCTACATACATTTATCAAGAAGGAGAAAAAGGA
GGATGTAAAGGAATACAGGTAAGCAAATTGATACTAATGGCTCAACGTGATAAGGAAAAAGAATTGCACT
TTAACATTAATATTGACAAGGAGGAGGGCACCACACAAAAAGTTAGGTGTAACAGAAAATCATGAAACTA
TGATTCCTAATTTATATATTGGAGGATTTTCTCTAAAAAAAAAAAAATACAACAAATAAAAAACACTCAA
TGACCTGACCATTTGATGGAGTTTAAGTCAATACCTTCTTGAACCATTTCCCATAATGGTGAAAGTTCCC
TCAAGAATTTTACTCTGTCAGAAACGGCCTTAACGACGTAGTCGACCAATTCCGATCATATTCAATAACC
CTTAATATAACTTCGTATAATGTATGCTATACGAAGTTATTAGGTCTGAAGAGGAGTTTACGTCCAGCCA
AGCTAGCTTGGCTGCAGGTCGAGCGGCCGCGATCCGGAACCCTTAATATAACTTCGTATAATGTATGCTA
TACGAAGTTATTAGGTCCCTCGACCAATTCCGATCATATTCAATAACCCTTAATATAACTTCGTATAATG
TATGCTATACGAAGTTATTAGGTCTGAAGAGGAGTTTACGTCCAGCCAAGCTAGCTTGGCTGCAGGTCGA
GCGGCCGCGATCCGGAACCCTTAATATAACTTCGTATAATGTATGCTATACGAAGTTATTAGGTCCCTCG
ACCAATTCCGATCATATTCAATAACCCTTAATATAACTTCGTATAATGTATGCTATACGAAGTTATTAGG
TCTGAAGAGGAGTTTACGTCCAGCCAAGCTAGCTTGGCTGCAGGTCGAGCGGCCGCGATCCGGAACCCTT
AATATAACTTCGTATAATGTATGCTATACGAAGTTATTAGGTCCCTCGACCGGCATGCCGGTAGAGGTGT
GGTCAATAAGAGCGACCTCATGCTATACCTGAGAAAGCAACCTGACCTACAGGAAAGAGTTACTCAAGAA
TAAGAATTTTCGTTTTAAAACCTAAGAGTCACTTTAAAATTTGTATACACTTATTTTTTTTATAACTTAT
TTAATAATAAAAATCATAAATCATAAGAAATTCGCTTATTTAGAAGTGTCAACAACGTATCTACCAACGA
TTTGACCCTTTTCCATCTTTTCGTAAATTTCTGGCAAGGTAGACAAGCCGACAACCTTGATTGGAGACTT
GACCAAACCTCTGGCGAAGAAGTCCAAAGCTTCTGAATAAGCCCTCGTAATATATTTTCATGAAGAATTT
AGGTCCAAAAAAAAGATGGGCATTAATTCTAGTCATTTAAAAAATTCTATAGATCAGAGGTTACATGGCC
AAGATTGAAACTTAGAGGAGTATAGTTACATAAAAGAAGGCAAAACGATGTATAAATGAAAGAAATTGAG
ATGGTGCACGATGCACAGTTGAAGTGAACTTGCGGGGTTTTTCAGTATCTACGATTCATAGATCTCTCGA
GCTCGAATTCGGATCCCCCTAGAAAAAGACAGAGGAAAGCAGAGTGTAGAAACTTCTGGTTTTGTGCCTC
CAGGATTGGCACCAAACCCCAGTGCTCACTCGCTGTCTGTGAGGCAGGAGCCCCCGTGGAGGCAGGGAAG
AGCTCCTGCAGAAGGGTCTCTGCTGGCTAGCGGCTGGGCCTTCTCCCTGGGGCAGCACCAAGTACAGGTT
TCCTAAGAACCGAGCGCCTACTTGGCCATCTTGCGGATCATGTAGTTGAGTATGCCGCCATTGTGGAAAT
AAGTGAGCTCCACGTCAGTGTCAAACCGTATGACGGCCTGGAAGGTCTTCCCGGTGTCCAGCTTGACCTG
GACATGCATCCGTGGTGTGAGGTTTTCTGGAATGATGATGGTGTATCGTTCCCGTCCTGTGAGTCCCAGG
GAGTCTGCGTTCTCACCAGGGAGGTATTCAAGGGGGATCACCCCCATTCCAACCAGGTTACTGCGGTGAA
TGCGCTCGTAACTCTCAGCCAGGACAGCTTTGATTCCCAGCAGGAAAGGGCCCTTGGCTGCCCAGTCTCG
GGAGCTGCCTGAGCCATACTCCTTGCCAGCAAGGACGATCAGGGGATGGCCTTCCTGCTGGTACCGCTCA
GCTGCATCAAACACATCAAGGGTTTCTCCAGAAGGCAGATGTATAGTCTGTGGTGCCTGCTTGTTCAAAA
ATCTGTTTAACAAGCGAATGTTGGCGAACGTCCCCCGTGCCATGATGGCATCATTCCCCCGGCGGGAGCC
ATAGGAGTTGAATTCTCGTGGAGTTAGCCCTCTGTTGGTTAAGTAGCGAGCAGCAGGGCTATTTCTTGCA
ATATTTCCAGCTGGAGAGATGTGGTCCGTCGTTACTGAATCTCCCAAATTTAACAGCACATAGGCATCCA
CTATAGATTTAGGGGGCTGCAGGTCCAAAGTCAGGTTTTCAAAGAATGGTGGTGACTTAATGTATGTGGA
TTTGGGATTCCAGAGATACAGCTTATCTGATGGGGCTGCTAAGGCATTCCAGCTTGCATTCACAGTCTCT
ATTTTCTGGTAGACCTCCGTGAACATCCCAGGGATGACGTACTGCCGCTCCACTGCCTGGATCTCCTCTC
GAGTTGGCCAGATATCTCTCAGAAACACCTGCTGCCCCTTTGCGTTCGTCCCCAATGGCTCTTTCTCAAA
GTCGATCCTGATGGTCCCAGCAATTGCATATGCTATTACTAAGGGAGGAGAGGCCAAATAGTTGGCCCGG
GTGTTGGGATGAACTCGACCTTCAAAATTTCTGTTCCCAGAGAGTACTCCGACAGCTACAAGGTCTCCCT
GTGTGATGGCTTCTACCACAGGCTCAGGTAAGGGTCCACTGTTGCCGATGCAGGTCATGCAGCCATAGCC
CACCACATCAAACCCCAGCTGAGACAAGTAAGGCATGACTCCACTCTCTCGCAGGTAGTAGGTGACCACA
CCACTTCCAGGGGACAGGCTGGTCTTCACGTAGGGCTTCACGTTCAAGCCAGCATCCACGGCTTTCTTCG
CTAACAGTCCTGCTCCTAACATCACAGATGGATTACTGGTGTTTGTGCAGCTAGTAATGGCAGCAATTAC
CACAGATCCATGAGAAAGGGTGAATTCACTATCATTATAGATAAACGTCTTATGGTCATTATGATGGTCT
GGAGCAACCTGGAATCCTTTAAATCCTTGCTTGGCTCCAAGGCAGCTCTCAAAGTCCTTTTTCATATCAG
ACACAGCAACTTTGTCCTGAGGCCTCTTGGGTCCACTGCAGCAAGGCACTACGGTCTTCAAATCTAATTC
CACAACCTGGGTGAAGTCTGGGTCTTGAGAGGGGTCACTGTAATCTCGGAACATCCCTACAGCCTGAAGA
TACTTTCTAATCTGCTTCACTTTGCTTTCATCCCGACCTGTCTGCACCAAGTACTTGATACTGACTTCAT
CAACTGGGAAGAAGGTAGCAGTTGCTCCGTATTCTGGACACATGTTGGCGATTGTAGCTCTGTCAGCAAT
GGACAACTGGGCTACTCCTGGCCCGAAGAACTCAACAAATTTGCCCACGACCCCAACCTGGCGGAGGTGC
TTGGTAATGGTGAGCACGATGTCAGTGGATGTTACCAGAGGGTGGGGCTTTCCCATCAGCCTGTAGCCAA
TCACCTGGGGAAGCACCATACTGATAGGCTGACCCAGCATGACAGCTTCTGCTTCAATGCCACCCACACC
CCAGCCAAGAACGCCCAAACCGTCAATCATGGTCGTGTGCGAATCGGTGCCCACGAGGCTGTCGGGGTAG
TAGTATCCATCCTGATCAAACACTACCCTGGCCAAGTATTCCAGATTCACTTGGTGGATGATTCCTGAGC
CGGGAGGGATAATCCGCATGTTTCGAAAAGCCTTGGAACCCCACTTTAAAAATTCAAATCGTTCTCTATT
TCTTTCAAATTCTAGGTCTTGATTCTTCTGTAAGCTGTCAGCCCTTCTGTTGAAATCAACCTGGATGGAG
TGATCGATTACAAGATCAACAGGACAGATAGGGTTTATTTTCTCTGGATCACCCCCTAATTTTTTCACAG
CATCACGCATTGCAGCAAAGTCAACCACAGATGGTACACCCGTGAAGTCCTGCAGGATGACACGGGCGGG
TTTGAATGGCACTTCTATGTTCATATGCTGCGTGACATTCCAGTTCAGGATATTTTCAATGTCTTCTTTC
TTCACCAAAAACTTATCACAGTTCCGAACGGCTGCCTCCAGGAGAACTCTGATTGAAAACGGTAAGCGTC
CATATCTTGAATAGTCTAATTTATTCAAATTGAAGAACTTCTTTCCTGGTTGTGCAGGATCTAACGGCTC
AGCAAGGTATGCAAATGGGTTGCTCATGGCCATATGACCACCCAAGCTAGCGTAATCTGGAACATCGTAT
GGGTAAGCCATAGAGATCTCTTTTTTTGGGTTTGGTGGGGTATCTTCATCATCGAATAGATAGTTATATA
CATCATCCATTGTAGTGGTATTAAACATCCCTGTAGTGATTCCAAACGCGTTATACGCAGTTTGGTCCGT
CCAACCAGGTGACAGTGGTTTTGAATTATTACCATCATCAATTTTACTAGCCGTGATTTCATTATTCATG
AAGTTATCATGAACGTTAGAGGAGGCAATTGGTTGTGAAAGCGCTTGAGAATTTGTTTGAGTTGTTATGA
GGTTCGGACCGTTGCTACTGTTAGTGAAAGTGAAGGACAATGAGCTATCAGCAATATTCCCACTTTGATT
AAAATTGGCGGCGGTACCCAATTCGACCTTTCTCTTCTTTTTTGGAGGCTCGGGAATTAATTCCGCTTTA
TCCATCTTTGCAAAGCTTGGAGTTGATTGTATGCTTGGTATAGCTTGAAATATTGTGCAGAAAAAGAAAC
AAGGAAGAAAGGGAACGAGAACAATGACGAGGAAACAAAAGATTAATAATTGCAGGTCTATTTATACTTG
ATAGCAAGACAGCAAACTTTTTTTTATTTCAAATTCAAGTAACTGGAAGGAAGGCCGTATACCGTTGCTC
ATTAGAGAGTAGTGTGCGTGAATGAAGGAAGGAAAAAGTTTCGTGTGCTTCGAGATACCCCTCATCAGCT
CTGGAACAACGACATCTGTTGGTGCTGTCTTTGTCGTTAATTTTTTCCTTTAGTGTCTTCCATCATTTTT
TTGTCATTGCGGATATGGTGAGACAACAACGGGGGAGAGAGAAAAGAAAAAAAAAGAAAAGAAGTTGCTG
CCTCGCGCGTTTCGGTGATGACGGTGAAAACCTCTGACACATGCAGCTCCCGGAGACGGTCACAGCTTGT
CTGTAAGCGGATGCCGGGAGCAGACAAGCCCGTCAGGGCGCGTCAGCGGGTGTTGGCGGGTGTCGGGGCG
CAGCCATGACCCAGTCACGTAGCGATAGCGGAGTGTATACTGGCTTAACTATGCGGCATCAGAGCAGATT
GTACTGAGAGTGCACCATATGCGGTGTGAAATACCGCACAGATGCGTAAGGAGAAAATACCGCATCAGGC
GCTCTTCCGCTTCCTCGCTCACTGACTCGCTGCGCTCGGTCGTTCGGCTGCGGCGAGCGGTATCAGCTCA
CTCAAAGGCGGTAATACGGTTATCCACAGAATCAGGGGATAACGCAGGAAAGAACATGTGAGCAAAAGGC
CAGCAAAAGGCCAGGAACCGTAAAAAGGCCGCGTTGCTGGCGTTTTTCCATAGGCTCCGCCCCCCTGACG
AGCATCACAAAAATCGACGCTCAAGTCAGAGGTGGCGAAACCCGACAGGACTATAAAGATACCAGGCGTT
TCCCCCTGGAAGCTCCCTCGTGCGCTCTCCTGTTCCGACCCTGCCGCTTACCGGATACCTGTCCGCCTTT
CTCCCTTCGGGAAGCGTGGCGCTTTCTCATAGCTCACGCTGTAGGTATCTCAGTTCGGTGTAGGTCGTTC
GCTCCAAGCTGGGCTGTGTGCACGAACCCCCCGTTCAGCCCGACCGCTGCGCCTTATCCGGTAACTATCG
TCTTGAGTCCAACCCGGTAAGACACGACTTATCGCCACTGGCAGCAGCCACTGGTAACAGGATTAGCAGA
GCGAGGTATGTAGGCGGTGCTACAGAGTTCTTGAAGTGGTGGCCTAACTACGGCTACACTAGAAGGACAG
TATTTGGTATCTGCGCTCTGCTGAAGCCAGTTACCTTCGGAAAAAGAGTTGGTAGCTCTTGATCCGGCAA
ACAAACCACCGCTGGTAGCGGTGGTTTTTTTGTTTGCAAGCAGCAGATTACGCGCAGAAAAAAAGGATCT
CAAGAAGATCCTTTGATCTTTTCTACGGGGTCTGACGCTCAGTGGAACGAAAACTCACGTTAAGGGATTT
TGGTCATGAGATTATCAAAAAGGATCTTCACCTAGATCCTTTTAAATTAAAAATGAAGTTTTAAATCAAT
CTAAAGTATATATGAGTAAACTTGGTCTGACAGTTACCAATGCTTAATCAGTGAGGCACCTATCTCAGCG
ATCTGTCTATTTCGTTCATCCATAGTTGCCTGACTCCCCGTCGTGTAGATAACTACGATACGGGAGGGCT
TACCATCTGGCCCCAGTGCTGCAATGATACCGCGAGACCCACGCTCACCGGCTCCAGATTTATCAGCAAT
AAACCAGCCAGCCGGAAGGGCCGAGCGCAGAAGTGGTCCTGCAACTTTATCCGCCTCCATCCAGTCTATT
AATTGTTGCCGGGAAGCTAGAGTAAGTAGTTCGCCAGTTAATAGTTTGCGCAACGTTGTTGCCATTGCTG
CAGGCATCGTGGTGTCACGCTCGTCGTTTGGTATGGCTTCATTCAGCTCCGGTTCCCAACGATCAAGGCG
AGTTACATGATCCCCCATGTTGTGCAAAAAAGCGGTTAGCTCCTTCGGTCCTCCGATCGTTGTCAGAAGT
AAGTTGGCCGCAGTGTTATCACTCATGGTTATGGCAGCACTGCATAATTCTCTTACTGTCATGCCATCCG
TAAGATGCTTTTCTGTGACTGGTGAGTACTCAACCAAGTCATTCTGAGAATAGTGTATGCGGCGACCGAG
TTGCTCTTGCCCGGCGTCAACACGGGATAATACCGCGCCACATAGCAGAACTTTAAAAGTGCTCATCATT
GGAAAACGTTCTTCGGGGCGAAAACTCTCAAGGATCTTACCGCTGTTGAGATCCAGTTCGATGTAACCCA
CTCGTGCACCCAACTGATCTTCAGCATCTTTTACTTTCACCAGCGTTTCTGGGTGAGCAAAAACAGGAAG
GCAAAATGCCGCAAAAAAGGGAATAAGGGCGACACGGAAATGTTGAATACTCATACTCTTCCTTTTTCAA
TATTATTGAAGCATTTATCAGGGTTATTGTCTCATGAGCGGATACATATTTGAATGTATTTAGAAAAATA
AACAAATAGGGGTTCCGCGCACATTTCCCCGAAAAGTGCCACCTG
